>Addgene plasmid #106279 | pSBbi-FoxO1_1R_13A_3D | depositor full sequence | sequence record 201199 | Theoretical sequence
AATTTTAACAAAATATTAACGCTTACAATTTCCTGATGCGGTATTTTCTCCTTACGCATCTGTGCGGTAT
TTCACACCGCATCAGGTGGCACTTTTCGGGGAAATGTGCGCGGAACCCCTATTTGTTTATTTTTCTAAAT
ACATTCAAATATGTATCCGCTCATGAGACAATAACCCTGATAAATGCTTCAATAATATTGAAAAAGGAAG
AGTATGAGTATTCAACATTTCCGTGTCGCCCTTATTCCCTTTTTTGCGGCATTTTGCCTTCCTGTTTTTG
CTCACCCAGAAACGCTGGTGAAAGTAAAAGATGCTGAAGATCAGTTGGGTGCACGAGTGGGTTACATCGA
ACTGGATCTCAACAGCGGTAAGATCCTTGAGAGTTTTCGCCCCGAAGAACGTTTTCCAATGATGAGCACT
TTTAAAGTTCTGCTATGTGGCGCGGTATTATCCCGTATTGACGCCGGGCAAGAGCAACTCGGTCGCCGCA
TACACTATTCTCAGAATGACTTGGTTGAGTACTCACCAGTCACAGAAAAGCATCTTACGGATGGCATGAC
AGTAAGAGAATTATGCAGTGCTGCCATAACCATGAGTGATAACACTGCGGCCAACTTACTTCTGACAACG
ATCGGAGGACCGAAGGAGCTAACCGCTTTTTTGCACAACATGGGGGATCATGTAACTCGCCTTGATCGTT
GGGAACCGGAGCTGAATGAAGCCATACCAAACGACGAGCGTGACACCACGATGCCTGTAGCAATGGCAAC
AACGTTGCGCAAACTATTAACTGGCGAACTACTTACTCTAGCTTCCCGGCAACAATTAATAGACTGGATG
GAGGCGGATAAAGTTGCAGGACCACTTCTGCGCTCGGCCCTTCCGGCTGGCTGGTTTATTGCTGATAAAT
CTGGAGCCGGTGAGCGTGGGTCTCGCGGTATCATTGCAGCACTGGGGCCAGATGGTAAGCCCTCCCGTAT
CGTAGTTATCTACACGACGGGGAGTCAGGCAACTATGGATGAACGAAATAGACAGATCGCTGAGATAGGT
GCCTCACTGATTAAGCATTGGTAACTGTCAGACCAAGTTTACTCATATATACTTTAGATTGATTTAAAAC
TTCATTTTTAATTTAAAAGGATCTAGGTGAAGATCCTTTTTGATAATCTCATGACCAAAATCCCTTAACG
TGAGTTTTCGTTCCACTGAGCGTCAGACCCCGTAGAAAAGATCAAAGGATCTTCTTGAGATCCTTTTTTT
CTGCGCGTAATCTGCTGCTTGCAAACAAAAAAACCACCGCTACCAGCGGTGGTTTGTTTGCCGGATCAAG
AGCTACCAACTCTTTTTCCGAAGGTAACTGGCTTCAGCAGAGCGCAGATACCAAATACTGTTCTTCTAGT
GTAGCCGTAGTTAGGCCACCACTTCAAGAACTCTGTAGCACCGCCTACATACCTCGCTCTGCTAATCCTG
TTACCAGTGGCTGCTGCCAGTGGCGATAAGTCGTGTCTTACCGGGTTGGACTCAAGACGATAGTTACCGG
ATAAGGCGCAGCGGTCGGGCTGAACGGGGGGTTCGTGCACACAGCCCAGCTTGGAGCGAACGACCTACAC
CGAACTGAGATACCTACAGCGTGAGCTATGAGAAAGCGCCACGCTTCCCGAAGGGAGAAAGGCGGACAGG
TATCCGGTAAGCGGCAGGGTCGGAACAGGAGAGCGCACGAGGGAGCTTCCAGGGGGAAACGCCTGGTATC
TTTATAGTCCTGTCGGGTTTCGCCACCTCTGACTTGAGCGTCGATTTTTGTGATGCTCGTCAGGGGGGCG
GAGCCTATGGAAAAACGCCAGCAACGCGGCCTTTTTACGGTTCCTGGCCTTTTGCTGGCCTTTTGCTCAC
ATGTTCTTTCCTGCGTTATCCCCTGATTCTGTGGATAACCGTATTACCGCCTTTGAGTGAGCTGATACCG
CTCGCCGCAGCCGAACGACCGAGCGCAGCGAGTCAGTGAGCGAGGAAGCGGATCCCTATACAGTTGAAGT
CGGAAGTTTACATACACCTTAGCCAAATACATTTAAACTCACTTTTTCACAATTCCTGACATTTAATCCT
AGTAAAAATTCCCTGTCTTAGGTCAGTTAGGATCACCACTTTATTTTAAGAATGTGAAATATCAGAATAA
TAGTAGAGAGAATGATTCATTTCAGCTTTTATTTCTTTCATCACATTCCCAGTGGGTCAGAAGTTTACAT
ACACTCGACTCCTCTGCAGAATGCGGCGATGTTTCGGTAAGGGGTCCCGAGTAGCTAGTTCATGGCAGCC
AGCATATGGCATATGTTGCCAAACTCTAAACCAAATACTCATTCTGATGTTTTAAATGATTTGCCCTCCC
ATATGTCCTTCCGAGTGAGAGACACAAAAAATTCCAACACACTATTGCAATGAAAATAAATTTCCTTTAT
TAGCCAGAAGTCAGATGCTCAAGGGGCTTCATGATGTCCCCATAATTTTTGGCAGAGGGAAAAAGATCTC
AGTGGTATTTGTGAGCCAGGGCATTGGCCACACCAGCCACCACCTTCTGATAGGCAGCCTGCACCTGAGG
AGTGAATTCACGACAGGCCTTCGAATCAGGCACCGGGCTTGCGGGTCATGCACCAGGTGCGCGGTCCTTC
GGGCACCTCGACGTCGGCGGTGACGGTGAAGCCGAGCCGCTCGTAGAAGGGGAGGTTGCGGGGCGCGGAG
GTCTCCAGGAAGGCGGGCACCCCGGCGCGCTCGGCCGCCTCCACTCCGGGGAGCACGACGGCGCTGCCCA
GACCCTTGCCCTGGTGGTCGGGCGAGACGCCGACGGTGGCCAGGAACCACGCGGGCTCCTTGGGCCGGTG
CGGCGCCAGGAGGCCTTCCATCTGTTGCTGCGCGGCCAGCCGGGAACCGCTCAACTCGGCCATGCGCGGG
CCGATCTCGGCGAACACCGCCCCCGCTTCGACGCTCTCCGGCGTGGTCCAGACCGCCACCGCGGCGCCGT
CGTCCGCGACCCACACCTTGCCGATGTCGAGCCCGACGCGCGTGAGGAAGAGTTCTTGCAGCTCGGTGAC
CCGCTCGATGTGGCGGTCCGGATCGACGGTGTGGCGCGTGGCGGGGTAGTCGGCGAACGCGGCGGCGAGG
GTGCGTACGGCCCTGGGGACGTCGTCGCGGGTGGCGAGGCGCACCGTGGGCTTGTACTCGGTCATGGGGC
CAGGATTCTCCTCGACGTCACCAGCCTGCTTCAGCAGGCTGAAGTTAGTAGCTCCACTGCCCTTGTACAG
ATCCAGTTTAGCACGCTTAGCTGCAGGCTCGTCCATGCCGCCGGTGGAGTGGCGGCCCTCGGCGCGTTCG
TACTGTTCCACGATGGTGTAGTCCTCGTTGTGGGAGGTGATGTCCAACTTGATGTTGACGTTGTAGGCGC
CGGGCAGCTGCACGGGCTTCTTGGCCTTGTAGGTGGTCTTGACCTCAGCGTCGTAGTGGCCGCCGTCCTT
CAGCTTCAGCCTCTGCTTGATCTCGCCCTTCAGGGCGCCGTCCTCGGGGTACATCCGCTCGGAGGAGGCC
TCCCAGCCCATGGTCTTCTTCTGCATTACGGGGCCGTCGGAGGGGAAGTTGGTGCCGCGCAGCTTCACCT
TGTAGATGAACTCGCCGTCCTGCAGGGAGGAGTCCTGGGTCACGGTCACCACGCCGCCGTCCTCGAAGTT
CATCACGCGCTCCCACTTGAAGCCCTCGGGGAAGGACAGCTTCAAGTAGTCGGGGATGTCGGCGGGGTGC
TTCACGTAGGCCTTGGAGCCGTACATGAACTGAGGGGACAGGATGTCCCAGGCGAAGGGCAGGGGGCCAC
CCTTGGTCACCTTCAGCTTGGCGGTCTGGGTGCCCTCGTAGGGGCGGCCCTCGCCCTCGCCCTCGATCTC
GAACTCGTGGCCGTTCACGGAGCCCTCCATGTGCACCTTGAAGCGCATGAACTCCTTGATGATGGCCATG
TTATCCTCCTCGCCCTTGCTCACCTTCCGCTTTTTCTTAGGACTCATGGTGGCACTAGTGTCTACGGCTA
TATACCTTGAAACAGGGGCGGCAGAAGTGACGCAACGCGGTTGCGCGGACGGCTTCCTGTGTTTTCATTG
GTCGAAGCGTTCTGCGCGTGCGCAGAGATTCCCCAGGGAAGGCGGGCCCTCTTCCGAATGTCCAATCCGG
ACATTCTTCCGGTTGGACCTCCGCGGTCAGCGCTGTGCCCGGCGAGAGATCACGTGGGGCGCGGAGGCGG
TGCTGCTGGGGCACGGCCGTCCAGCCTCGGCGGCCATATTTTTGAGGGGCTGTTCATCTCGTTCACACGC
TCTGTCCGCCATGTTTGTGAGTGGAAGCGCCATTACCCCTTCAAGCGACTGAAGGCTGCAGGGCCTCTGG
TGGCCCGCATGGGGAGACCAGACCCGCCAGGCCCGCCTTTCCGCACTCAGTCCGGGCTTACTTTATTTTG
TGAGACAGGGTCTCGCCTAGAGGCTCCGGTGCCCGTCAGTGGGCAGAGCGCACATCGCCCACAGTCCCCG
AGAAGTTGGGGGGAGGGGTCGGCAATTGAACCGGTGCCTAGAGAAGGTGGCGCGGGGTAAACTGGGAAAG
TGATGTCGTGTACTGGCTCCGCCTTTTTCCCGAGGGTGGGGGAGAACCGTATATAAGTGCAGTAGTCGCC
GTGAACGTTCTTTTTCGCAACGGGTTTGCCGCCAGAACACAGGTAAGTGCCGTGTGTGGTTCCCGCGGGC
CTGGCCTCTTTACGGGTTATGGCCCTTGCGTGCCTTGAATTACTTCCACGCCCCTGGCTGCAGTACGTGA
TTCTTGATCCCGAGCTTCGGGTTGGAAGTGGGTGGGAGAGTTCGAGGCCTTGCGCTTAAGGAGCCCCTTC
GCCTCGTGCTTGAGTTGAGGCTTGGCCTGGGCGCTGGGGCCGCCGCGTGCGAATCTGGTGGCACCTTCGC
GCCTGTCTCGCTGCTTTCGATAAGTCTCTAGCCATTTAAAATTTTTGATGACCTGCTGCGACGCTTTTTT
TCTGGCAAGATAGTCTTGTAAATGCGGGCCAAGATCTGCACACTGGTATTTCGGTTTTTGGGGCCGCGGG
CGGCGACGGGGCCCGTGCGTCCCAGCGCACATGTTCGGCGAGGCGGGGCCTGCGAGCGCGGCCACCGAGA
ATCGGACGGGGGTAGTCTCAAGCTGGCCGGCCTGCTCTGGTGCCTGGCCTCGCGCCGCCGTGTATCGCCC
CGCCCTGGGCGGCAAGGCTGGCCCGGTCGGCACCAGTTGCGTGAGCGGAAAGATGGCCGCTTCCCGGCCC
TGCTGCAGGGAGCTCAAAATGGAGGACGCGGCGCTCGGGAGAGCGGGCGGGTGAGTCACCCACACAAAGG
AAAAGGGCCTTTCCGTCCTCAGCCGTCGCTTCATGTGACTCCACGGAGTACCGGGCGCCGTCCAGGCACC
TCGATTAGTTCTCGAGCTTTTGGAGTACGTCGTCTTTAGGTTGGGGGGAGGGGTTTTATGCGATGGAGTT
TCCCCACACTGAGTGGGTGGAGACTGAAGTTAGGCCAGCTTGGCACTTGATGTAATTCTCCTTGGAATTT
GCCCTTTTTGAGTTTGGATCTTGGTTCATTCTCAAGCCTCAGACAGTGGTTCAAAGTTTTTTTCTTCCAT
TTCAGGTGTCGTGAGGAATTTCGACATTTAAATTTAATTAAACCATGGCAGAGGCTCCCCAGGTGGTGGA
GACCGACCCGGACTTCGAGCCGCTGCCCCGGCAGCGCTCCTGTGCTTGGCCGCTGCCCAGGCCGGAGTTT
AACCAGTCCAACTCGACCACCTCCAGTCCGGCGCCGTCGGGCGGAGCGGCCGCCAACCCCGACGCCGCGG
CGAGCCTGGCCTCGGCGTCCGCTGTCAGCACCGACTTTATGAGCAACCTGAGCCTGCTGGAGGAGAGTGA
GGACTTCGCGCGGGCGCCAGGCTGCGTGGCTGTGGCGGCAGCGGCTGCGGCCAGCAGAGGCCTGTGCGGG
GACTTCCAAGGTCCTGAGGCGGGATGCGTACACCCAGCGCCTCCACAGCCTCCACCGACCGGACCGCTGT
CGCAGCCTCCACCCGTGCCTCCATCCGCTGCCGCAGCCGCGGGGCCACTCGCGGGACAGCCGCGCAAGAC
CAGCTCGTCGCGCCGCAACGCGTGGGGCAACCTGTCGTACGCCGACCTCATCACCAAGGCCATCGAGAGT
TCAGCCGAGAAGAGGCTCACCCTGTCGCAAATCTACGAGTGGATGGTGAAGAGCGTGCCCTACTTCAAGG
ATAAGGGCGACAGCAACAGCTCGGCGGGCTGGAAGAATGCAATTCGCCGCAATCTAGCCCTTCACAGCAA
GTTTATTCGAGTGCAGAATGAAGGAACTGGAAAGAGTTCTTGGTGGATGCTCAATCCAGAGGGAGGCAAG
AGCGGAAAAGCTCCCCGGAGAAGAGCTGCGGCTATGGACAACAACAGTAAATTTGCTAAGAGCCGAGGGC
GGGCTGCTAAGAAAAAAGCATCTCTCCAGTCTGGGCAAGAGGGTCCTGGAGACGCTCCTGGGTCTCAGTT
TTCTAAGTGGCCTGCGGCTCCTGGGGCTCACGCTAACGATGACTTTGATAACTGGAGTACATTTCGTCCT
CGAACCAGCGCTAATGCTAGTACTATCAGTGGGAGAGATGATGACATTATGACAGAGCAGGATGACCTGG
GAGATGGGGACGTGCATTCCCTGGTGTATCCACCCTCTGCTGCCAAGATGGCATCTACGCTGCCCAGTCT
GTCTGAAATCAGCAATCCAGAAAACATGGAGAACCTTCTGGATAATCTCAACCTTCTCTCGGCTCCAACA
TCTTTAACTGTGTCCACCCAGTCCGCTCCTGGCAGCATGATGCAGCAGGCACCAAGCTTCCCACACAGTG
TCAAGACTACAACACACAGCTGGGTGTCAGGAGGATCTATGGTGAGCAAGGGCGAGGAGCTGTTCACCGG
GGTGGTGCCCATCCTGGTCGAGCTGGACGGCGACGTAAACGGCCACAAGTTCAGCGTCCGCGGCGAGGGC
GAGGGCGATGCCACCAACGGCAAGCTGACCCTGAAGTTCATCTGCACCACCGGCAAGCTGCCCGTGCCCT
GGCCCACCCTCGTGACCACCTTCGGCTACGGCGTGGCCTGCTTCAGCCGCTACCCCGACCACATGAAGCA
GCACGACTTCTTCAAGTCCGCCATGCCCGAAGGCTACGTCCAGGAGCGCACCATCTCTTTCAAGGACGAC
GGTACCTACAAGACCCGCGCCGAGGTGAAGTTCGAGGGCGACACCCTGGTGAACCGCATCGAGCTGAAGG
GCATCGACTTCAAGGAGGACGGCAACATCCTGGGGCACAAGCTGGAGTACAACTTCAACAGCCACTACGT
CTATATCACAGCCGACAAGCAGAAGAACAGCATCAAGGCTAACTTCAAGATCCGCCACAACGTTGAGGAC
GGCAGCGTGCAGCTCGCCGACCACTACCAGCAGAACACCCCCATCGGCGACGGCCCCGTGCTGCTGCCCG
ACAACCACTACCTGAGCCATCAGTCCGCCCTGAGCAAAGACCCCAACGAGAAGCGCGATCACATGGTCCT
GCTGGAGTTCGTGACCGCTGCCGGAATCACACTGGGATCCTCTCTCGAGGTCTAGAGCTCGCTGATCAGC
CTCGACTGTGCCTTCTAGTTGCCAGCCATCTGTTGTTTGCCCCTCCCCCGTGCCTTCCTTGACCCTGGAA
GGTGCCACTCCCACTGTCCTTTCCTAATAAAATGAGGAAATTGCATCGCATTGTCTGAGTAGGTGTCATT
CTATTCTGGGGGGTGGGGTGGGGCAGGACAGCAAGGGGGAGGATTGGGAAGACAATAGCAGGCATGCTGG
GGATGCGGTGGGCTCTATGGCTTCTGAGGCGGAAAGAACCAGCTGGGCCTACTAGATAGCGGACCCCTTA
CCGAAACATCGCCGCATTCTGCAGAGGAGTCGAACTTAGTGTATGTAAACTTCTGACCCACTGGAATTGT
GATACAGTGAATTATAAGTGAAATAATCTGTCTGTAAACAATTGTTGGAAAAATGACTTGTGTCATGCAC
AAAGTAGATGTCCTAACTGACTTGCCAAAACTATTGTTTGTTAACAAGAAATTTGTGGAGTAGTTGAAAA
ACGAGTTTTAATGACTCCAACTTAAGTGTATGTAAACTTCCGACTTCAACTGTATAGGGATCC
Features (pLannotate 1.2.2; 16 found; start..end, strand, type, name):
      1..31      +  rep_origin     M13 ori (fragment): M13 bacteriophage origin of replication; arrow indicates direction of (+) strand synthesis
     32..82      -  misc_feature   bom (fragment): basis of mobility region from pBR322
    109..213     +  promoter       AmpR promoter: bla
    214..1074    +  CDS            AmpR: β-lactamase; bla; confers resistance to ampicillin, carbenicillin, and related antibiotics
   1245..1833    +  rep_origin     ori: high-copy-number ColE1/pMB1/pBR322/pUC origin of replication
   2396..2451    -  polyA_signal   β-globin poly(A) signal: rabbit β-globin polyadenylation signal (Gil and Proudfoot, 1987)
   2522..2602    -  CDS            HBB (fragment): HBB_PONPY - Experimental evidence at transcript level: Swiss-Prot protein existence level 2. Involved in oxygen transport from the lung to the various peripheral tissues. From Pongo pygmaeus (Bornean orangutan).
   2616..3215    -  CDS            PuroR: puromycin N-acetyltransferase; pac from Streptomyces alboniger; confers resistance to puromycin
   3317..4014    -  CDS            mCherry (fragment): monomeric derivative of DsRed fluorescent protein (Shaner et al., 2004) mammalian codon-optimized
   4521..4732    +  promoter       EF-1α core promoter: core promoter for human elongation factor EF-1α
   4733..4846    +  intron         EF-1α intron A (fragment): intron upstream of the start codon of human EF-1α
   5472..5675    +  intron         EF-1α intron A: truncated intron upstream of the start codon of human EF-1α
   5715..6920    +  CDS            Foxo1 (fragment): FOXO1_MOUSE - Also known as Fkhr, Foxo1a. Experimental evidence at protein level: Swiss-Prot protein existence level 1. Transcription factor that is the main target of insulin signaling and regulates metabolic homeostasis in response to oxidative stress (PubMed:12754525, PubMed:15184386, PubMed:15220471, PubMed:16917544, PubMed:17090532, PubMed:17627282, PubMed:17681146, PubMed:20519497, PubMed:20668652, PubMed:21196578, PubMed:21335550, PubMed:21471200, PubMed:22298775, PubMed:22417654, PubMed:22510882). Binds to the insulin response element (IRE) with consensus sequence 5'- TT[G/A]TTTTG-3' a
   6969..7667    +  CDS            dClover2: dClover2 is a fluorescent protein published in 2016, derived from Aequorea victoria. It is reported to be a dimer.
   7706..7930    +  polyA_signal   bGH poly(A) signal: bovine growth hormone polyadenylation signal
   7934..7955    +  promoter       SV40 promoter (fragment): SV40 enhancer and early promoter
