>Addgene plasmid #106279 | pSBbi-FoxO1_1R_13A_3D | addgene full sequence | sequence record 205981 | Addgene NGS Result
GGGCGGCGACGGGGCCCGTGCGTCCCAGCGCACATGTTCGGCGAGGCGGGGCCTGCGAGCGCGGCCACCG
AGAATCGGACGGGGGTAGTCTCAAGCTGGCCGGCCTGCTCTGGTGCCTGGCCTCGCGCCGCCGTGTATCG
CCCCGCCCTGGGCGGCAAGGCTGGCCCGGTCGGCACCAGTTGCGTGAGCGGAAAGATGGCCGCTTCCCGG
CCCTGCTGCAGGGAGCTCAAAATGGAGGACGCGGCGCTCGGGAGAGCGGGCGGGTGAGTCACCCACACAA
AGGAAAAGGGCCTTTCCGTCCTCAGCCGTCGCTTCATGTGACTCCACGGAGTACCGGGCGCCGTCCAGGC
ACCTCGATTAGTTCTCGAGCTTTTGGAGTACGTCGTCTTTAGGTTGGGGGGAGGGGTTTTATGCGATGGA
GTTTCCCCACACTGAGTGGGTGGAGACTGAAGTTAGGCCAGCTTGGCACTTGATGTAATTCTCCTTGGAA
TTTGCCCTTTTTGAGTTTGGATCTTGGTTCATTCTCAAGCCTCAGACAGTGGTTCAAAGTTTTTTTCTTC
CATTCCAGGTGTCGTGAGGAATTTCGACATTTAAATTTAATTAAACCATGGCAGAGGCTCCCCAGGTGGT
GGAGACCGACCCGGACTTCGAGCCGCTGCCCCGGCAGCGCTCCTGTGCTTGGCCGCTGCCCAGGCCGGAG
TTTAACCAGTCCAACTCGACCACCTCCAGTCCGGCGCCGTCGGGCGGAGCGGCCGCCAACCCCGACGCCG
CGGCGAGCCTGGCCTCGGCGTCCGCTGTCAGCACCGACTTTATGAGCAACCTGAGCCTGCTGGAGGAGAG
TGAGGACTTCGCGCGGGCGCCAGGCTGCGTGGCTGTGGCGGCAGCGGCTGCGGCCAGCAGAGGCCTGTGC
GGGGACTTCCAAGGTCCTGAGGCGGGATGCGTACACCCAGCGCCTCCACAGCCTCCACCGACCGGACCGC
TGTCGCAGCCTCCACCCGTGCCTCCATCCGCTGCCGCAGCCGCGGGGCCACTCGCGGGACAGCCGCGCAA
GACCAGCTCGTCGCGCCGCAACGCGTGGGGCAACCTGTCGTACGCCGACCTCATCACCAAGGCCATCGAG
AGTTCAGCCGAGAAGAGGCTCACCCTGTCGCAAATCTACGAGTGGATGGTGAAGAGCGTGCCCTACTTCA
AGGATAAGGGCGACAGCAACAGCTCGGCGGGCTGGAAGAATGCAATTCGCCGCAATCTAGCCCTTCACAG
CAAGTTTATTCGAGTGCAGAATGAAGGAACTGGAAAGAGTTCTTGGTGGATGCTCAATCCAGAGGGAGGC
AAGAGCGGAAAAGCTCCCCGGAGAAGAGCTGCGGCTATGGACAACAACAGTAAATTTGCTAAGAGCCGAG
GGCGGGCTGCTAAGAAAAAAGCATCTCTCCAGTCTGGGCAAGAGGGTCCTGGAGACGCTCCTGGGTCTCA
GTTTTCTAAGTGGCCTGCGGCTCCTGGGGCTCACGCTAACGATGACTTTGATAACTGGAGTACATTTCGT
CCTCGAACCAGCGCTAATGCTAGTACTATCAGTGGGAGAGATGATGACATTATGACAGAGCAGGATGACC
TGGGAGATGGGGACGTGCATTCCCTGGTGTATCCACCCTCTGCTGCCAAGATGGCATCTACGCTGCCCAG
TCTGTCTGAAATCAGCAATCCAGAAAACATGGAGAACCTTCTGGATAATCTCAACCTTCTCTCGGCTCCA
ACATCTTTAACTGTGTCCACCCAGTCCGCTCCTGGCAGCATGATGCAGCAGGCACCAAGCTTCCCACACA
GTGTCAAGACTACAACACACAGCTGGGTGTCAGGAGGATCTATGGTGAGCAAGGGCGAGGAGCTGTTCAC
CGGGGTGGTGCCCATCCTGGTCGAGCTGGACGGCGACGTAAACGGCCACAAGTTCAGCGTCCGCGGCGAG
GGCGAGGGCGATGCCACCAACGGCAAGCTGACCCTGAAGTTCATCTGCACCACCGGCAAGCTGCCCGTGC
CCTGGCCCACCCTCGTGACCACCTTCGGCTACGGCGTGGCCTGCTTCAGCCGCTACCCCGACCACATGAA
GCAGCACGACTTCTTCAAGTCCGCCATGCCCGAAGGCTACGTCCAGGAGCGCACCATCTCTTTCAAGGAC
GACGGTACCTACAAGACCCGCGCCGAGGTGAAGTTCGAGGGCGACACCCTGGTGAACCGCATCGAGCTGA
AGGGCATCGACTTCAAGGAGGACGGCAACATCCTGGGGCACAAGCTGGAGTACAACTTCAACAGCCACTA
CGTCTATATCACAGCCGACAAGCAGAAGAACAGCATCAAGGCTAACTTCAAGATCCGCCACAACGTTGAG
GACGGCAGCGTGCAGCTCGCCGACCACTACCAGCAGAACACCCCCATCGGCGACGGCCCCGTGCTGCTGC
CCGACAACCACTACCTGAGCCATCAGTCCGCCCTGAGCAAAGACCCCAACGAGAAGCGCGATCACATGGT
CCTGCTGGAGTTCGTGACCGCTGCCGGAATCACACTGGGATCCCTCGAGGTCTAGAGCTCGCTGATCAGC
CTCGACTGTGCCTTCTAGTTGCCAGCCATCTGTTGTTTGCCCCTCCCCCGTGCCTTCCTTGACCCTGGAA
GGTGCCACTCCCACTGTCCTTTCCTAATAAAATGAGGAAATTGCATCGCATTGTCTGAGTAGGTGTCATT
CTATTCTGGGGGGTGGGGTGGGGCAGGACAGCAAGGGGGAGGATTGGGAAGACAATAGCAGGCATGCTGG
GGATGCGGTGGGCTCTATGGCTTCTGAGGCGGAAAGAACCAGCTGGGCCTACTAGATAGCGGACCCCTTA
CCGAAACATCGCCGCATTCTGCAGAGGAGTCGAACTTAGTGTATGTAAACTTCTGACCCACTGGAATTGT
GATACAGTGAATTATAAGTGAAATAATCTGTCTGTAAACAATTGTTGGAAAAATGACTTGTGTCATGCAC
AAAGTAGATGTCCTAACTGACTTGCCAAAACTATTGTTTGTTAACAAGAAATTTGTGGAGTAGTTGAAAA
ACGAGTTTTAATGACTCCAACTTAAGTGTATGTAAACTTCCGACTTCAACTGTATAGGGATCCAATTTTA
ACAAAATATTAACGCTTACAATTTCCTGATGCGGTATTTTCTCCTTACGCATCTGTGCGGTATTTCACAC
CGCATCAGGTGGCACTTTTCGGGGAAATGTGCGCGGAACCCCTATTTGTTTATTTTTCTAAATACATTCA
AATATGTATCCGCTCATGAGACAATAACCCTGATAAATGCTTCAATAATATTGAAAAAGGAAGAGTATGA
GTATTCAACATTTCCGTGTCGCCCTTATTCCCTTTTTTGCGGCATTTTGCCTTCCTGTTTTTGCTCACCC
AGAAACGCTGGTGAAAGTAAAAGATGCTGAAGATCAGTTGGGTGCACGAGTGGGTTACATCGAACTGGAT
CTCAACAGCGGTAAGATCCTTGAGAGTTTTCGCCCCGAAGAACGTTTTCCAATGATGAGCACTTTTAAAG
TTCTGCTATGTGGCGCGGTATTATCCCGTATTGACGCCGGGCAAGAGCAACTCGGTCGCCGCATACACTA
TTCTCAGAATGACTTGGTTGAGTACTCACCAGTCACAGAAAAGCATCTTACGGATGGCATGACAGTAAGA
GAATTATGCAGTGCTGCCATAACCATGAGTGATAACACTGCGGCCAACTTACTTCTGACAACGATCGGAG
GACCGAAGGAGCTAACCGCTTTTTTGCACAACATGGGGGATCATGTAACTCGCCTTGATCGTTGGGAACC
GGAGCTGAATGAAGCCATACCAAACGACGAGCGTGACACCACGATGCCTGTAGCAATGGCAACAACGTTG
CGCAAACTATTAACTGGCGAACTACTTACTCTAGCTTCCCGGCAACAATTAATAGACTGGATGGAGGCGG
ATAAAGTTGCAGGACCACTTCTGCGCTCGGCCCTTCCGGCTGGCTGGTTTATTGCTGATAAATCTGGAGC
CGGTGAGCGTGGGTCTCGCGGTATCATTGCAGCACTGGGGCCAGATGGTAAGCCCTCCCGTATCGTAGTT
ATCTACACGACGGGGAGTCAGGCAACTATGGATGAACGAAATAGACAGATCGCTGAGATAGGTGCCTCAC
TGATTAAGCATTGGTAACTGTCAGACCAAGTTTACTCATATATACTTTAGATTGATTTAAAACTTCATTT
TTAATTTAAAAGGATCTAGGTGAAGATCCTTTTTGATAATCTCATGACCAAAATCCCTTAACGTGAGTTT
TCGTTCCACTGAGCGTCAGACCCCGTAGAAAAGATCAAAGGATCTTCTTGAGATCCTTTTTTTCTGCGCG
TAATCTGCTGCTTGCAAACAAAAAAACCACCGCTACCAGCGGTGGTTTGTTTGCCGGATCAAGAGCTACC
AACTCTTTTTCCGAAGGTAACTGGCTTCAGCAGAGCGCAGATACCAAATACTGTTCTTCTAGTGTAGCCG
TAGTTAGGCCACCACTTCAAGAACTCTGTAGCACCGCCTACATACCTCGCTCTGCTAATCCTGTTACCAG
TGGCTGCTGCCAGTGGCGATAAGTCGTGTCTTACCGGGTTGGACTCAAGACGATAGTTACCGGATAAGGC
GCAGCGGTCGGGCTGAACGGGGGGTTCGTGCACACAGCCCAGCTTGGAGCGAACGACCTACACCGAACTG
AGATACCTACAGCGTGAGCTATGAGAAAGCGCCACGCTTCCCGAAGGGAGAAAGGCGGACAGGTATCCGG
TAAGCGGCAGGGTCGGAACAGGAGAGCGCACGAGGGAGCTTCCAGGGGGAAACGCCTGGTATCTTTATAG
TCCTGTCGGGTTTCGCCACCTCTGACTTGAGCGTCGATTTTTGTGATGCTCGTCAGGGGGGCGGAGCCTA
TGGAAAAACGCCAGCAACGCGGCCTTTTTACGGTTCCTGGCCTTTTGCTGGCCTTTTGCTCACATGTTCT
TTCCTGCGTTATCCCCTGATTCTGTGGATAACCGTATTACCGCCTTTGAGTGAGCTGATACCGCTCGCCG
CAGCCGAACGACCGAGCGCAGCGAGTCAGTGAGCGAGGAAGCGGATCCCTATACAGTTGAAGTCGGAAGT
TTACATACACCTTAGCCAAATACATTTAAACTCACTTTTTCACAATTCCTGACATTTAATCCTAGTAAAA
ATTCCCTGTCTTAGGTCAGTTAGGATCACCACTTTATTTTAAGAATGTGAAATATCAGAATAATAGTAGA
GAGAATGATTCATTTCAGCTTTTATTTCTTTCATCACATTCCCAGTGGGTCAGAAGTTTACATACACTCG
ACTCCTCTGCAGAATGCGGCGATGTTTCGGTAAGGGGTCCCGAGTAGCTAGTTCATGGCAGCCAGCATAT
GGCATATGTTGCCAAACTCTAAACCAAATACTCATTCTGATGTTTTAAATGATTTGCCCTCCCATATGTC
CTTCCGAGTGAGAGACACAAAAAATTCCAACACACTATTGCAATGAAAATAAATTTCCTTTATTAGCCAG
AAGTCAGATGCTCAAGGGGCTTCATGATGTCCCCATAATTTTTGGCAGAGGGAAAAAGATCTCAGTGGTA
TTTGTGAGCCAGGGCATTGGCCACACCAGCCACCACCTTCTGATAGGCAGCCTGCACCTGAGGAGTGAAT
TCACGACAGGCCTTCGAATCAGGCACCGGGCTTGCGGGTCATGCACCAGGTGCGCGGTCCTTCGGGCACC
TCGACGTCGGCGGTGACGGTGAAGCCGAGCCGCTCGTAGAAGGGGAGGTTGCGGGGCGCGGAGGTCTCCA
GGAAGGCGGGCACCCCGGCGCGCTCGGCCGCCTCCACTCCGGGGAGCACGACGGCGCTGCCCAGACCCTT
GCCCTGGTGGTCGGGCGAGACGCCGACGGTGGCCAGGAACCACGCGGGCTCCTTGGGCCGGTGCGGCGCC
AGGAGGCCTTCCATCTGTTGCTGCGCGGCCAGCCGGGAACCGCTCAACTCGGCCATGCGCGGGCCGATCT
CGGCGAACACCGCCCCCGCTTCGACGCTCTCCGGCGTGGTCCAGACCGCCACCGCGGCGCCGTCGTCCGC
GACCCACACCTTGCCGATGTCGAGCCCGACGCGCGTGAGGAAGAGTTCTTGCAGCTCGGTGACCCGCTCG
ATGTGGCGGTCCGGATCGACGGTGTGGCGCGTGGCGGGGTAGTCGGCGAACGCGGCGGCGAGGGTGCGTA
CGGCCCTGGGGACGTCGTCGCGGGTGGCGAGGCGCACCGTGGGCTTGTACTCGGTCATGGGGCCAGGATT
CTCCTCGACGTCACCAGCCTGCTTCAGCAGGCTGAAGTTAGTAGCTCCACTGCCCTTGTACAGATCCAGT
TTCGCACGCTTAGCTGCAGGCTCGTCCATGCCGCCGGTGGAGTGGCGGCCCTCGGCGCGTTCGTACTGTT
CCACGATGGTGTAGTCCTCGTTGTGGGAGGTGATGTCCAACTTGATGTCGACGTTGTAGGCGCCGGGCAG
CTGCACGGGCTTCTTGGCCTTGTAGGTGGTCTTGACCTCAGCGTCGTAGTGGCCGCCGTCCTTCAGCTTC
AGCCTCTGCTTGATCTCGCCCTTCAGGGCGCCGTCCTCGGGGTACATCCGCTCGGAGGAGGCCTCCCAGC
CCATGGTCTTCTTCTGCATTACGGGGCCGTCGGAGGGGAAGTTGGTGCCGCGCAGCTTCACCTTGTAGAT
GAACTCGCCGTCCTGCAGGGAGGAGTCCTGGGTCACGGTCACCACGCCGCCGTCCTCGAAGTTCATCACG
CGCTCCCACTTGAAGCCCCCGGGGAAGGACAGCTTCAAGTAGTCGGGGATGTCGGCGGGGTGCTTCACGT
AGGCCTTGGAGCCGTACATGAACTGAGGGGACAGGATGTCCCAGGCGAAGGGCAGGGGGCCACCCTTGGT
CACCTTCAGCTTGGCGGTCTGGGTGCCCTCGTAGGGGCGGCCCTCGCCCTCGCCCTCGATCTCGAACTCG
TGGCCGTTCACGGAGCCCTCCATGTGCACCTTGAAGCGCATGAACTCCTTGATGATGGCCATGTTATCCT
CCTCGCCCTTGCTCACCTTCCGCTTTTTCTTAGGACTCATGGTGGCACTAGTGTCTACGGCTATATACCT
TGAAACAGGGGCGGCAGAAGTGACGCAACGCGGTTGCGCGGACGGCTTCCTGTGTTTTCATTGGTCGAAG
CGTTCTGCGCGTGCGCAGAGATTCCCCAGGGAAGGCGGGCCCTCTTCCGAATGTCCAATCCGGACATTCT
TCCGGTTGGACCTCCGCGGTCAGCGCTGTGCCCGGCGAGAGATCACGTGGGGCGCGGAGGCGGTGCTGCT
GGGGCACGGCCGTCCAGCCTCGGCGGCCATATTTTTGAGGGGCTGTTCATCTCGTTCACACGCTCTGTCC
GCCATGTTTGTGAGTGGAAGCGCCATTACCCCTTCAAGCGACTGAAGGCTGCAGGGCCTCTGGTGGCCCG
CATGGGGAGACCAGACCCGCCAGGCCCGCCTTTCCGCACTCAGTCCGGGCTTACTTTATTTTGTGAGACA
GGGTCTCGCCTAGAGGCTCCGGTGCCCGTCAGTGGGCAGAGCGCACATCGCCCACAGTCCCCGAGAAGTT
GGGGGGAGGGGTCGGCAATTGAACCGGTGCCTAGAGAAGGTGGCGCGGGGTAAACTGGGAAAGTGATGTC
GTGTACTGGCTCCGCCTTTTTCCCGAGGGTGGGGGAGAACCGTATATAAGTGCAGTAGTCGCCGTGAACG
TTCTTTTTCGCAACGGGTTTGCCGCCAGAACACAGGTAAGTGCCGTGTGTGGTTCCCGCGGGCCTGGCCT
CTTTACGGGTTATGGCCCTTGCGTGCCTTGAATTACTTCCACGCCCCTGGCTGCAGTACGTGATTCTTGA
TCCCGAGCTTCGGGTTGGAAGTGGGTGGGAGAGTTCGAGGCCTTGCGCTTAAGGAGCCCCTTCGCCTCGT
GCTTGAGTTGAGGCCTGGCTTGGGCGCTGGGGCCGCCGCGTGCGAATCTGGTGGCACCTTCGCGCCTGTC
TCGCTGCTTTCGATAAGTCTCTAGCCATTTAAAATTTTTGATGACCTGCTGCGACGCTTTTTTTCTGGCA
AGATAGTCTTGTAAATGCGGGCCAAGATCTGCACACTGGTATTTCGGTTTTTGGGGCCGC
Features (pLannotate 1.2.2; 14 found; start..end, strand, type, name):
    608..1813    +  CDS            Foxo1 (fragment): FOXO1_MOUSE - Also known as Fkhr, Foxo1a. Experimental evidence at protein level: Swiss-Prot protein existence level 1. Transcription factor that is the main target of insulin signaling and regulates metabolic homeostasis in response to oxidative stress (PubMed:12754525, PubMed:15184386, PubMed:15220471, PubMed:16917544, PubMed:17090532, PubMed:17627282, PubMed:17681146, PubMed:20519497, PubMed:20668652, PubMed:21196578, PubMed:21335550, PubMed:21471200, PubMed:22298775, PubMed:22417654, PubMed:22510882). Binds to the insulin response element (IRE) with consensus sequence 5'- TT[G/A]TTTTG-3' a
   1862..2560    +  CDS            dClover2: dClover2 is a fluorescent protein published in 2016, derived from Aequorea victoria. It is reported to be a dimer.
   2596..2820    +  polyA_signal   bGH poly(A) signal: bovine growth hormone polyadenylation signal
   2824..2845    +  promoter       SV40 promoter (fragment): SV40 enhancer and early promoter
   3144..3174    +  rep_origin     M13 ori (fragment): M13 bacteriophage origin of replication; arrow indicates direction of (+) strand synthesis
   3175..3225    -  misc_feature   bom (fragment): basis of mobility region from pBR322
   3252..3356    +  promoter       AmpR promoter: bla
   3357..4217    +  CDS            AmpR: β-lactamase; bla; confers resistance to ampicillin, carbenicillin, and related antibiotics
   4388..4976    +  rep_origin     ori: high-copy-number ColE1/pMB1/pBR322/pUC origin of replication
   5539..5594    -  polyA_signal   β-globin poly(A) signal: rabbit β-globin polyadenylation signal (Gil and Proudfoot, 1987)
   5665..5745    -  CDS            HBB (fragment): HBB_PONPY - Experimental evidence at transcript level: Swiss-Prot protein existence level 2. Involved in oxygen transport from the lung to the various peripheral tissues. From Pongo pygmaeus (Bornean orangutan).
   5759..6358    -  CDS            PuroR: puromycin N-acetyltransferase; pac from Streptomyces alboniger; confers resistance to puromycin
   6460..7157    -  CDS            mCherry (fragment): monomeric derivative of DsRed fluorescent protein (Shaner et al., 2004) mammalian codon-optimized
   7646..577     +  promoter       EF-1α promoter (across the origin): strong constitutive promoter for human elongation factor EF-1α
