[The description below was written by a language model from this plasmid's Addgene catalogue record and pLannotate feature annotations shown in this document.]
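Description:
pSBbi-FoxO1_1R_13A_3D is a mammalian expression plasmid of about 8.25 kb built on the pSBbi-RP backbone, a bidirectional-promoter vector of the Sleeping Beauty transposon series. The transposon inverted repeats expected from that backbone name are not annotated in either feature table. It is propagated in E. coli as a high-copy plasmid through a ColE1/pUC-type origin with ampicillin resistance (AmpR), and transfected mammalian cells are selected with puromycin. The sequenced and depositor-supplied theoretical records differ by only a few nucleotides and show the same feature layout.

Two divergent transcription units are recorded under EF1a/RPBSA promoters. In the forward direction, the EF-1α promoter with its intron drives a truncated mouse Foxo1, with residues 401–636 deleted, fused at its C terminus to the green fluorescent protein Clover (annotated as a Clover variant) and terminated by a bGH polyadenylation signal. The Foxo1 fragment carries one arginine substitution (H212R), thirteen serine/threonine-to-alanine substitutions and three aspartate substitutions, as the construct name indicates; the record does not state the functional rationale for each change. On the opposite strand, presumably driven by the RPBSA side of the promoter pair (not annotated), is NLS-mCherry-NLS-P2A-puromycin N-acetyltransferase followed by a rabbit β-globin poly(A) signal. The P2A peptide lets a nuclear-localised red marker and the resistance enzyme be made from a single transcript.

The stated purpose is a fluorescent FoxO1 fusion protein. Together with the nuclear mCherry marker, this fits live-cell imaging of the reporter's location relative to the nucleus. The associated work concerns single-cell responses along the IGF-PI3K-AKT signalling axis.
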