Addgene plasmid #106279: pSBbi-FoxO1_1R_13A_3D
Purpose: Fluorescent fusion protein for FoxO1
Depositing lab: Laura Heiser. Depositing organization: Oregon Health & Science University. Publication: Individual Cells Can Resolve Variations in Stimulus Intensity along the IGF-PI3K-AKT Signaling Axis. Gross SM, Dane MA, Bucher E, Heiser LM. Cell Syst. 2019 Dec 18;9(6):580-588.e4. doi: 10.1016/j.cels.2019.11.005. Epub 2019 Dec 11. PubMed 31838146.
Backbone
  Vector backbone: pSBbi-RP
  Backbone size w/o insert (bp): 6625
  Vector type: Mammalian Expression
  Selectable markers: Puromycin
Growth in bacteria
  Bacterial resistance: Ampicillin, 100 μg/mL
  Growth temperature: 37°C
  Growth strain: DH5alpha
  Copy number: High Copy
Gene/Insert 1
  Gene/Insert name: Foxo1a
  Species: M. musculus (mouse)
  Insert size (bp): 1900
  Mutation: Deleted amino acids 401-636, T24A, S209A, H212R, S215A, S246A, S253A, S284A, S295A, S298A, S300A, S316A, L325D, S325D, P325D, S380A, S391A, T399A
  Entrez Gene: Foxo1 (a.k.a. Afxh, FKHR, Fkhr1, Foxo1a)
  Promoter: EF1a/RPBSA
  Tag / fusion protein: Clover fluorescent protein (C terminal on insert)
  Cloning method: Restriction Enzyme; 5′ cloning site - (unknown if destroyed); 3′ cloning site - (unknown if destroyed)
  Sequencing primers: 5′ TCAAGCCTCAGACAGTGGTTC
Gene/Insert 2
  Gene/Insert name: NLS-mCherry-NLS-P2A-Puromycin
  Insert size (bp): 1450
  Promoter: EF1a/RPBSA
  Tag / fusion protein: NLS (N terminal on insert)
  Cloning method: Restriction Enzyme; 5′ cloning site - (unknown if destroyed); 3′ cloning site - (unknown if destroyed)
  Sequencing primers: 5′ 1
Terms and licenses: Academic/Nonprofit Terms; Industry Terms: Not Available to Industry
Depositor comments: Please visit https://www.biorxiv.org/content/early/2018/07/21/373993 for BioRxiv preprint
How to cite: pSBbi-FoxO1_1R_13A_3D was a gift from Laura Heiser (Addgene plasmid # 106279 ; http://n2t.net/addgene:106279 ; RRID:Addgene_106279)
